>Addgene plasmid #197614 | pCDF_HA_CASP_sigma | addgene full sequence | sequence record 396471 | Addgene NGS Result
GGGGAATTGTGAGCGGATAACAATTCCCCTGTAGAAATAATTTTGTTTAACTTTAATAAGGAGATATACC
ATGTACCCATACGATGTTCCAGATTACGCCGGAGCCACCATGTCATTAAATCACCCCTGTCTAAGTGCTC
GTGCCGCTAGCCCGGAATGCACCGTTTGTCCGGTTTTTAAAGCCGGTCATCAGGAGGCGTTCGTCAAGAT
CTTGGAAAAGAAGGTGCGTTTTTTGGAGTCCCGCAAACACTTGTCGCCAGAGGACAAAGAGGATATCCTG
AGCGAATTTGTCCTGCAGATTCAGAGCTCCACCTCCTCTTTTAAGGGCCAGAATGCAAAATTCGAGACGT
GGGCGTATCGTATCTTCCAAAACGTGTGGGCTGATTTTTTCCGCAAAATCAAGAACTTTAAGACCCAACG
TACTGACGACGGCATTTACATCCAAGAAACGATTAAAGTGAAAAAGACCGACAAGGACGGCCGTGAAATG
CTGGAGGAAAAAGCGCGTACGGGTGTTTTCCTGCCGTATAAAGAGAACATTGAGGACCGCATCGAAAGCA
GAGAGATCTTCAGCATTTTCCGCAAGGCGGTTAAAGATCCGAAAAAGGCGTTCTGCTACCACCTGCTGGT
TAATCATTACACCTGGAAAAGCGAAGGTCTGAAACAAGATGAAATGGCAGCGCGTTATGAAATGCGTCAC
GATACCTTTCGTAAGCGGCTGTCTGAGTGCCGTAGCCGCTTCAAGCAGTACCTTAAGGAGGTGACCCAGT
AAGATCCGAATTCGAGCTCGGCGCGCCTGCAGGTCGACAAGCTTGCGGCCGCATAATGCTTAAGTCGAAC
AGAAAGTAATCGTATTGTACACGGCCGCATAATCGAAATTAATACGACTCACTATAGGGGAATTGTGAGC
GGATAACAATTCCCCATCTTAGTATATTAGTTAAGTATAAGAAGGAGATATACATATGGCAGATCTCAAT
TGGATATCGGCCGGCCACGCGATCGCTGACGTCGGTACCCTCGAGTCTGGTAAAGAAACCGCTGCTGCGA
AATTTGAACGCCAGCACATGGACTCGTCTACTAGCGCAGCTTAATTAACCTAGGCTGCTGCCACCGCTGA
GCAATAACTAGCATAACCCCTTGGGGCCTCTAAACGGGTCTTGAGGGGTTTTTTGCTGAAACCTCAGGCA
TTTGAGAAGCACACGGTCACACTGCTTCCGGTAGTCAATAAACCGGTAAACCAGCAATAGACATAAGCGG
CTATTTAACGACCCTGCCCTGAACCGACGACCGGGTCATCGTGGCCGGATCTTGCGGCCCCTCGGCTTGA
ACGAATTGTTAGACATTATTTGCCGACTACCTTGGTGATCTCGCCTTTCACGTAGTGGACAAATTCTTCC
AACTGATCTGCGCGCGAGGCCAAGCGATCTTCTTCTTGTCCAAGATAAGCCTGTCTAGCTTCAAGTATGA
CGGGCTGATACTGGGCCGGCAGGCGCTCCATTGCCCAGTCGGCAGCGACATCCTTCGGCGCGATTTTGCC
GGTTACTGCGCTGTACCAAATGCGGGACAACGTAAGCACTACATTTCGCTCATCGCCAGCCCAGTCGGGC
GGCGAGTTCCATAGCGTTAAGGTTTCATTTAGCGCCTCAAATAGATCCTGTTCAGGAACCGGATCAAAGA
GTTCCTCCGCCGCTGGACCTACCAAGGCAACGCTATGTTCTCTTGCTTTTGTCAGCAAGATAGCCAGATC
AATGTCGATCGTGGCTGGCTCGAAGATACCTGCAAGAATGTCATTGCGCTGCCATTCTCCAAATTGCAGT
TCGCGCTTAGCTGGATAACGCCACGGAATGATGTCGTCGTGCACAACAATGGTGACTTCTACAGCGCGGA
GAATCTCGCTCTCTCCAGGGGAAGCCGAAGTTTCCAAAAGGTCGTTGATCAAAGCTCGCCGCGTTGTTTC
ATCAAGCCTTACGGTCACCGTAACCAGCAAATCAATATCACTGTGTGGCTTCAGGCCGCCATCCACTGCG
GAGCCGTACAAATGTACGGCCAGCAACGTCGGTTCGAGATGGCGCTCGATGACGCCAACTACCTCTGATA
GTTGAGTCGATACTTCGGCGATCACCGCTTCCCTCATACTCTTCCTTTTTCAATATTATTGAAGCATTTA
TCAGGGTTATTGTCTCATGAGCGGATACATATTTGAATGTATTTAGAAAAATAAACAAATAGCTAGCTCA
CTCGGTCGCTACGCTCCGGGCGTGAGACTGCGGCGGGCGCTGCGGACACATACAAAGTTACCCACAGATT
CCGTGGATAAGCAGGGGACTAACATGTGAGGCAAAACAGCAGGGCCGCGCCGGTGGCGTTTTTCCATAGG
CTCCGCCCTCCTGCCAGAGTTCACATAAACAGACGCTTTTCCGGTGCATCTGTGGGAGCCGTGAGGCTCA
ACCATGAATCTGACAGTACGGGCGAAACCCGACAGGACTTAAAGATCCCCACCGTTTCCGGCGGGTCGCT
CCCTCTTGCGCTCTCCTGTTCCGACCCTGCCGTTTACCGGATACCTGTTCCGCCTTTCTCCCTTACGGGA
AGTGTGGCGCTTTCTCATAGCTCACACACTGGTATCTCGGCTCGGTGTAGGTCGTTCGCTCCAAGCTGGG
CTGTAAGCAAGAACTCCCCGTTCAGCCCGACTGCTGCGCCTTATCCGGTAACTGTTCACTTGAGTCCAAC
CCGGAAAAGCACGGTAAAACGCCACTGGCAGCAGCCATTGGTAACTGGGAGTTCGCAGAGGATTTGTTTA
GCTAAACACGCGGTTGCTCTTGAAGTGTGCGCCAAAGTCCGGCTACACTGGAAGGACAGATTTGGTTGCT
GTGCTCTGCGAAAGCCAGTTACCACGGTTAAGCAGTTCCCCAACTGACTTAACCTTCGATCAAACCACCT
CCCCAGGTGGTTTTTTCGAAGGTTAAGTCAGTTGGGGAACTGCTTAACCTTCGATCAAACCACCTCCCCA
GGTGGTTTTTTCGTTTACAGGGCAAAAGATTACGCGCAGAAAAAAAGGATCTCAAGAAGATCCTTTGATC
TTTTCTACTGAACCGCTCTAGATTTCAGTGCAATTTATCTCTTCAAATGTAGCACCTGAAGTCAGCCCCA
TACGATATAAGTTGTAATTCTCATGTTAGTCATGCCCCGCGCCCACCGGAAGGAGCTGACTGGGTTGAAG
GCTCTCAAGGGCATCGGTCGAGATCCCGGTGCCTAATGAGTGAGCTAACTTACATTAATTGCGTTGCGCT
CACTGCCCGCTTTCCAGTCGGGAAACCTGTCGTGCCAGCTGCATTAATGAATCGGCCAACGCGCGGGGAG
AGGCGGTTTGCGTATTGGGCGCCAGGGTGGTTTTTCTTTTCACCAGTGAGACGGGCAACAGCTGATTGCC
CTTCACCGCCTGGCCCTGAGAGAGTTGCAGCAAGCGGTCCACGCTGGTTTGCCCCAGCAGGCGAAAATCC
TGTTTGATGGTGGTTAACGGCGGGATATAACATGAGCTGTCTTCGGTATCGTCGTATCCCACTACCGAGA
TGTCCGCACCAACGCGCAGCCCGGACTCGGTAATGGCGCGCATTGCGCCCAGCGCCATCTGATCGTTGGC
AACCAGCATCGCAGTGGGAACGATGCCCTCATTCAGCATTTGCATGGTTTGTTGAAAACCGGACATGGCA
CTCCAGTCGCCTTCCCGTTCCGCTATCGGCTGAATTTGATTGCGAGTGAGATATTTATGCCAGCCAGCCA
GACGCAGACGCGCCGAGACAGAACTTAATGGGCCCGCTAACAGCGCGATTTGCTGGTGACCCAATGCGAC
CAGATGCTCCACGCCCAGTCGCGTACCGTCTTCATGGGAGAAAATAATACTGTTGATGGGTGTCTGGTCA
GAGACATCAAGAAATAACGCCGGAACATTAGTGCAGGCAGCTTCCACAGCAATGGCATCCTGGTCATCCA
GCGGATAGTTAATGATCAGCCCACTGACGCGTTGCGCGAGAAGATTGTGCACCGCCGCTTTACAGGCTTC
GACGCCGCTTCGTTCTACCATCGACACCACCACGCTGGCACCCAGTTGATCGGCGCGAGATTTAATCGCC
GCGACAATTTGCGACGGCGCGTGCAGGGCCAGACTGGAGGTGGCAACGCCAATCAGCAACGACTGTTTGC
CCGCCAGTTGTTGTGCCACGCGGTTGGGAATGTAATTCAGCTCCGCCATCGCCGCTTCCACTTTTTCCCG
CGTTTTCGCAGAAACGTGGCTGGCCTGGTTCACCACGCGGGAAACGGTCTGATAAGAGACACCGGCATAC
TCTGCGACATCGTATAACGTTACTGGTTTCACATTCACCACCCTGAATTGACTCTCTTCCGGGCGCTATC
ATGCCATACCGCGAAAGGTTTTGCGCCATTCGATGGTGTCCGGGATCTCGACGCTCTCCCTTATGCGACT
CCTGCATTAGGAAATTAATACGACTCACTATA
Features (pLannotate 1.2.2; 18 found; start..end, strand, type, name):
      3..27      +  protein_bind   lac operator: The lac repressor binds to the lac operator to inhibit transcription in E. coli. This inhibition can be relieved by adding lactose or isopropyl-β-D-thiogalactopyranoside (IPTG). lac repressor encoded by lacI
     42..64      +  RBS            RBS: efficient ribosome binding site from bacteriophage T7 gene 10 (Olins and Rangwala, 1989)
     74..99      +  CDS            3xHA (fragment): three tandem HA epitope tags
    880..898     +  promoter       T7 promoter: promoter for bacteriophage T7 RNA polymerase
    899..923     +  protein_bind   lac operator: The lac repressor binds to the lac operator to inhibit transcription in E. coli. This inhibition can be relieved by adding lactose or isopropyl-β-D-thiogalactopyranoside (IPTG). lac repressor encoded by lacI
   1032..1073    +  CDS            S-Tag (fragment): affinity and epitope tag derived from pancreatic ribonuclease A
   1103..1120    +  CDS            SET1 (fragment): solubility-enhancement tag derived from T7 phage gene 10B
   1128..1175    +  terminator     T7 terminator: transcription terminator for bacteriophage T7 RNA polymerase
   1346..2137    -  CDS            SmR: aminoglycoside adenylyltransferase (Murphy, 1985); aadA; confers resistance to spectinomycin and streptomycin
   2138..2229    -  promoter       AmpR promoter: bla
   2277..2958    -  rep_origin     CloDF13 ori (fragment): Plasmids containing the CloDF13 (CDF) origin of replication can be propagated in E. coli cells that contain additional plasmids with compatible origins.
   2983..3080    -  rep_origin     CloDF13 ori (fragment): Plasmids containing the CloDF13 (CDF) origin of replication can be propagated in E. coli cells that contain additional plasmids with compatible origins.
   3177..3241    -  CDS            TcR (fragment): tetracycline efflux protein; tet; confers resistance to tetracycline
   3256..3277    -  protein_bind   CAP binding site: CAP binding activates transcription in the presence of cAMP. E. coli catabolite activator protein
   3290..4372    -  CDS            lacI: lac repressor; lacI; The lac repressor binds to the lac operator to inhibit transcription in E. coli. This inhibition can be relieved by adding lactose or isopropyl-β-D-thiogalactopyranoside (IPTG).
   4373..4450    -  promoter       lacI promoter: lacI
   4458..4493    -  CDS            TcR (fragment): tetracycline efflux protein; tet; confers resistance to tetracycline
   4496..2       +  promoter       T7 promoter (across the origin): promoter for bacteriophage T7 RNA polymerase
