[The description below was written by a language model from this plasmid's Addgene catalogue record and pLannotate feature annotations shown in this document.]
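Description:
pCDF_HA_CASP_sigma is a low-copy bacterial expression plasmid of about 4.5 kb built on a pCDF backbone with the two-cassette layout typical of Duet-style vectors, and it is intended for producing HA-tagged CASP sigma in E. coli. It replicates from the CloDF13 (CDF) origin, which is compatible with other common origins, so the plasmid can be maintained in the same cell as additional plasmids. Selection is with spectinomycin through the aadA (SmR) aminoglycoside adenylyltransferase gene, annotated here downstream of an AmpR-type promoter. A lacI gene with its own promoter supplies lac repressor.

The first expression cassette consists of a T7 promoter spanning the sequence origin, a lac operator and the T7 gene 10 ribosome binding site. These are followed directly by a short match to an HA epitope, consistent with an N-terminal HA tag on the insert. The CASP sigma coding sequence itself is not annotated in the feature table, but it presumably lies in the unannotated stretch of roughly 800 nt between the HA match and the next element. A second T7 promoter and lac operator lie downstream, followed by S-tag and SET1 fragment matches and a T7 terminator. No gene is annotated in this second cassette, so it appears to be empty. The short TcR fragments and the CAP binding site look like backbone remnants rather than functional parts.

Transcription depends on T7 RNA polymerase and is repressed by LacI until it is relieved by IPTG, so expression requires a host that supplies the polymerase. The record does not state the source organism of CASP sigma. The associated publication concerns RNA-activated protein cleavage by a CRISPR-associated endopeptidase. That context and the compatible origin suggest co-expression experiments in which the HA tag allows the protein to be detected.
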