Addgene plasmid #197614: pCDF_HA_CASP_sigma
Purpose: For expression of HA-tagged CASP sigma in E. coli
Depositing lab: Feng Zhang. Depositing organization: Broad Institute. Publication: RNA-activated protein cleavage with a CRISPR-associated endopeptidase. Strecker J, Demircioglu FE, Li D, Faure G, Wilkinson ME, Gootenberg JS, Abudayyeh OO, Nishimasu H, Macrae RK, Zhang F. Science. 2022 Nov 25;378(6622):874-881. doi: 10.1126/science.add7450. Epub 2022 Nov 3. PubMed 36423276.
Backbone
  Vector backbone: pCDF
  Vector type: Bacterial Expression
Growth in bacteria
  Bacterial resistance: Spectinomycin, 50 μg/mL
  Growth temperature: 37°C
  Growth strain: DH5alpha
  Copy number: Low Copy
Gene/Insert
  Gene/Insert name: HA-tagged CASP sigma
Terms and licenses: Academic/Nonprofit Terms; Industry Terms: Not Available to Industry
How to cite: pCDF_HA_CASP_sigma was a gift from Feng Zhang (Addgene plasmid # 197614 ; http://n2t.net/addgene:197614 ; RRID:Addgene_197614)
